>Addgene plasmid #174886 | pTV-Wnk1-5prime-1000-24MS96T-3F_NeoR | addgene full sequence | sequence record 345248 | Addgene NGS Result
CTAAATTGTAAGCGTTAATATTTTGTTAAAATTCGCGTTAAATTTTTGTTAAATCAGCTCATTTTTTAAC
CAATAGGCCGAAATCGGCAAAATCCCTTATAAATCAAAAGAATAGACCGAGATAGGGT
[37 nt withheld, positions 129-165]
AAAGAACGTGGACTCCAACGTCAAAGG
[49 nt withheld, positions 193-241]
T
[91 nt withheld, positions 243-333]
G
[124 nt withheld, positions 335-458]
CCCATTCGCCATTCAGGCTGCGCAACTGTTGGGAAGGGCGATCGGTGCGGGCCTCTTCGCTATTACGCCA
GCTGGCGAAAGGGGGATGTGCTGCAAGGCGATTAAGTTGGGTAACGCCAGGGTTTTCCCAGTCACGACGT
TGTAAAACGACGGCCAGTGAGCGCGCGTAATACGACTCACTATAGGGCGAATTGGTTTGACATGCCTGCA
AGTGCAGGTACTCCCTTCTTCGCTGACAGAAGGCGCCTAGTGGGGTGACTGCTCTTTTTCTCTCCCTCTC
CCCCTCCTCCCAGTTCTTTCGGTCTCCTCTCCTCCTGGCCAGAGAAGTAGCGGAGCCCGGGCCCCGCGGT
GAGCGGCCCTCCCCTCCCCACAGTTCCCTCCCTCCTCTGCCCCCGGCGCCGGCCAGAGAGGGGAAGAGGT
TCGCCAGGCCCGGGGCGGGCGGGGAGGCCTCGGGGACGGGGGGGGCCGCTCCTCAGGCTTCGAGGCTTCG
AGGCTTCGGCCCTCAGCATCTAGTGATGGGCGCCCTCTGAGACTGGTCCCCTCTCCGGGGCGCGTGCTGC
CTGAGGCGGCGGCCGAGCGAGCGAGCGAGCGAGCGAGCGACCGGGAACCCGGGCCGCGGCCCTCCTTCCC
CTGCGCGGCCCCTCCCACTCCTGTGCCCCGGGCTGCCACCGCCCGGCGTCGGGGCTCGTCCCTCGCGCGC
TGTGCCTCCGCCCTCAGGGCCTATCCCGCCGTGCTCGGCGGGCGGGCGGCGACGGCGGCAGCGGCAGCGG
AGGGAGCTTAGCCGTCTTCACTTGGGTCGCATCCTCTCGCCCAGGAGCCAATTCCGCGCCCTGCTCCTCA
TGACTGCGGCGCTTCTGCTGCCCCAGCCCTACCGGCCTCCGCTCGCTGCAGGATGGATGCGGACTGTGCG
GCGCTAACCCCCGTGGCTCCGCTCCCTCCTAGCCCGCCGACGAGCCCGCCCCGTGAGCCGCAGCAGCTTC
GGTGCCAGCAGCAGCAGCCGCCGCAGCAGCCGGACTCAGTGTCCCGCGTCGCCCTCGGGGCGCCTTGTCA
GTGCTGAGTGGGAGTCGTCCGGTGGTTCGGAGCCCGCCGTAGGAGCGCTGCCCAGCACTTCTTGGTGGCT
TCTCCGGGTCACCCTTTTCCCTTTTCATTCATAAATCCGAGCCCGCATTCTTCACTCCATCGGACCGACC
ATGTCTGACGGTGCCGCCGAGAAGCAAAGCCAGGTAAGCGATAAGTATTCGATCATGCATTGGTTAGCGG
CCGCGAATTCGCCCTTGGATCCGGAATGACCACCAGGCATTCCGATGCCACGATGGACCATCAGGCCATC
GAGCTGCAGAAGTGACGACCACGCACTTCGGAGTGACAGAGGAGGATCACCCCTCTGGCCACCAGAGTAG
AGCATCAGCCTACTCACAGAGCCTACGGAGGACCACCCCGTAGGAGTAGAGCGAGGAGCACCAGCCCTCG
CGTGTGACGCACGAGCATCAGCCGTGCGATGGTAAGATCCGGAATGACCACCAGGCATTCCTCCAAGGCG
ATGGACCATCAGGCCATCGAGGACTCGAAGTGACGACCACGCACTTCGTGAAGGCAGAGGAGGATCACCC
CTCTGCCCACAGGAGTAGAGCATCAGCCTACTCCAAGCAGCTACGGAGGACCACCCCGTAGAAGTAGGGC
GAGGAGCACCAGCCCTCGCCATGGTGGCACGAGCATCAGCCGTGCAGGGTATAGATCCGGAATGACCACC
AGGCATTCCTGGCCAACGATGGACCATCAGGCCATCGGCATAGCGAAGTGACGACCACGCACTTCAGGGT
AGCAGAGGAGGATCACCCCTCTGGCCACACGAGTAGAGCATCAGCCTACTCCACAGGACTACGGAGGACC
ACCCCGTAGAAAGTGGGCGAGGAGCACCAGCCCTCGCCGTGATGGCACGAGCATCAGCCGTGCGTTAGGA
AGATCTCGATTCGATGCAGCCTAGTTAGGGGTCGACTAGTCTACTCACTATCTCTATCACTGATAGGGAA
ACCTTCCTCTCTCTATCACTGATAGGGACCTTTTCCCTTCTCTATCACTGATAGGGACCCATATTCTCCT
AGTTTAACTTCTATCTCTATCACTGATAGGGAAACTCACTTCTCTCTATCACTGATAGGGACCTTATCCC
CTCTCTATCACTGATAGGGATATTATATTTCCTAGTATTCACCTCCTCTCTATCACTGATAGGGATTCAC
CATTTTCTCTATCACTGATAGGGATATTTCCTTCTCTCTATCACTGATAGGGACATATTTTTCCCTAGTC
AATCCTCACTCTCTATCACTGATAGGGACTAACAAAATTCTCTATCACTGATAGGGAAAACCAAACATCT
CTATCACTGATAGGGATCATCATTTTCCTAGTATAACCATACTCTCTATCACTGATAGGGATCACCCCCA
CTCTCTATCACTGATAGGGATTACACAACTTCTCTATCACTGATAGGGACTCTCTTTATCCTAGTCACAT
TAACATCTCTATCACTGATAGGGACACCTTTTCATCTCTATCACTGATAGGGACATCCATTATTCTCTAT
CACTGATAGGGACATTAACTCTCCTAGTAAAATCCCCATCTCTATCACTGATAGGGAAACCTCATCATCT
CTATCACTGATAGGGAATCTATTCCATCTCTATCACTGATAGGGATATCTTTTATCCTAGTCCTAACATC
ATCTCTATCACTGATAGGGAACCCAAACTTTCTCTATCACTGATAGGGACCAATTTACCTCTCTATCACT
GATAGGGAATCTTCTTATCCTAGTACAAAACTAATCTCTATCACTGATAGGGAATCCCTCCCTTCTCTAT
CACTGATAGGGATACCTTTCCTTCTCTATCACTGATAGGGAATTACTTTTACCTAGTAATACCTCAATCT
CTATCACTGATAGGGAAAATCACTAATCTCTATCACTGATAGGGATTTTTATTATTCTCTATCACTGATA
GGGAACTCCTTTAACCTAGTCTATTCCATTTCTCTATCACTGATAGGGATTCACTACCCTCTCTATCACT
GATAGGGATTATTTCTTCTCTCTATCACTGATAGGGAATTTTTCCTTCCTAGTACCATAACCCTCTCTAT
CACTGATAGGGAACACCAATATTCTCTATCACTGATAGGGACATTATTTATTCTCTATCACTGATAGGGA
ATTATTACTCCCTAGTTCTTACATTATCTCTATCACTGATAGGGAACCCCTCTCCTCTCTATCACTGATA
GGGATATCAATCACTCTCTATCACTGATAGGGACCTATTATACCCTAGTCCAATATATATCTCTATCACT
GATAGGGACCACACTTCTTCTCTATCACTGATAGGGATCACCTTATATCTCTATCACTGATAGGGACACT
CTCTATCCTAGTCCAATCCTTTTCTCTATCACTGATAGGGATAAACACATCTCTCTATCACTGATAGGGA
TACATTTTACTCTCTATCACTGATAGGGATTCTCCCTTTCCTAGTCTTAACTTCTTCTCTATCACTGATA
GGGATTTTTCCAATTCTCTATCACTGATAGGGAATCACTTCATTCTCTATCACTGATAGGGATTATTTCT
CCCCTAGTTCACTCCTACTCTCTATCACTGATAGGGACTCCCAATATTCTCTATCACTGATAGGGATATT
TTTCTCTCTCTATCACTGATAGGGACACCTCCTCTCCTAGTTACCACAACTTCTCTATCACTGATAGGGA
ATACTCTCAATCTCTATCACTGATAGGGATTTCTATTTCTCTCTATCACTGATAGGGAATACCCTCTACC
TAGTAACAAATCTTTCTCTATCACTGATAGGGAATAATATATCTCTCTATCACTGATAGGGATCTTATAC
CCTCTCTATCACTGATAGGGACCTTCCACCTCCTAGTTAATCAAATATCTCTATCACTGATAGGGATAAT
CTACTTTCTCTATCACTGATAGGGAAACTCATCCATCTCTATCACTGATAGGGATTTTTAACTTCCTAGT
ATCCATTCTATCTCTATCACTGATAGGGATAATACAAACTCTCTATCACTGATAGGGATACTCTCCTTTC
TCTATCACTGATAGGGACCTTATTTTCCCTAGTATAATCCCTATCTCTATCACTGATAGGGAACATTAAC
TATCTCTATCACTGATAGGGATTTTATTCCTTCTCTATCACTGATAGGGAACTTACCTATCCTAGTATAC
CCATAATCTCTATCACTGATAGGGAAACCAAAATTTCTCTATCACTGATAGGGAATCCAATTACTCTCTA
TCACTGATAGGGATTTCTATCTCCCTAGTTTAAAACCAATCTCTATCACTGATAGGGAACCCCTAAACTC
TCTATCACTGATAGGGATTTCTCTTATTCTCTATCACTGATAGGGACCTTCTCTCACCTAGTCTACTCAC
TATCTCTATCACTGATAGGGAAACCTTCCTCTCTCTATCACTGATAGGGACCTTTTCCCTTCTCTATCAC
TGATAGGGACCCATATTCTCCTAGTACACTATAAATCTCTATCACTGATAGGGAAAACATACCTTCTCTA
TCACTGATAGGGACTATATTTTTTCTCTATCACTGATAGGGATCTAATACTTCCTAGTACTTTAAATATC
TCTATCACTGATAGGGAATCTACTAAATCTCTATCACTGATAGGGACCCATAAACTTCTCTATCACTGAT
AGGGATATTCTTTAACCTAGTACAATACCATTCTCTATCACTGATAGGGACCCCCCTAATTCTCTATCAC
TGATAGGGAATTTTTTTCCTCTCTATCACTGATAGGGATTATCTCTTCCCTAGTTCCTCTTAAATCTCTA
TCACTGATAGGGATCTCACTACTTCTCTATCACTGATAGGGAAACTCATAACTCTCTATCACTGATAGGG
AAAATTATCTTCCTAGTAAAACACCTATCTCTATCACTGATAGGGATATTATACCATCTCTATCACTGAT
AGGGATTTATCATTTTCTCTATCACTGATAGGGATTTTTACCATCCTAGTTAAAAATATCTCTCTATCAC
TGATAGGGATCACTAACTCTCTCTATCACTGATAGGGAACTATTCTATTCTCTATCACTGATAGGGACAC
TTTTTAACCTAGTACATTACCCATCTCTATCACTGATAGGGAACCTATCTCTTCTCTATCACTGATAGGG
ATATTTTTTCATCTCTATCACTGATAGGGAAAACTTTACACCTAGGATTACCCTGTTATCCCTACTCGAC
ATCGATTAGCTGATACGATAAAGCTTCTGACCTCTTCTCTTCCTCCCACAGGGATGTCTGAGCTACGATA
CAGAGATCCTCACAGTTGAGTACGGATTTCTGCCCATTGGCAAAATAGTCGAGGAAAGGATTGAATGCAC
AGTTTACACAGTGGACAAGAATGGCTTTGTCTATACACAGCCAATAGCCCAGTGGCATAACCGAGGAGAG
CAAGAGGTATTCGAGTATTGTCTCGAAGATGGGAGTATCATCCGAGCCACCAAAGACCACAAATTCATGA
CAACAGACGGACAAATGCTGCCTATTGACGAAATATTTGAGAGAGGTTTGGATCTGAAGCAGGTTGACGG
GCTGCCCGCCGGAGCCGGTGCCGGAGCTGCAAGCGGGAAAGAGAAAACACATGTTTCCCGGCCTAGGGAT
TACAAGGATGACGACGATAAGGGCACTGCAAGCAGTGACTATAAGGATGATGATGACAAAGGGTCTGGTG
GGGGCGACTATAAGGATGACGATGACAAGCGGCCTAGGCTTAATAGCAACATGGACGCAGACCTTTATGG
ATATAAGTGGGCTCGCGACAATGTAGGACAGAGCGGCGCTACTATTTATCGGCTCTATGGAAAACCCGAT
GCTCCCGAGCTGTTCCTGAAGCACGGCAAGGGATCCGTAGCAAACGACGTTACAGACGAAATGGTACGAC
TCAACTGGTTGACAGAATTTATGCCCCTGCCCACTATCAAGCACTTCATAAGAACTCCTGATGACGCTTG
GCTGCTGACAACCGCAATCCCCGGTAAAACAGCATTCCAGGTCCTTGAAGAGTATCCAGACTCTGGTGAG
AATATTGTGGACGCACTGGCAGTATTCCTCAGGCGGCTCCACAGTATTCCTGTTTGCAATTGTCCCTTTA
ACTCTGACAGGGTATTCAGGCTCGCCCAGGCCCAATCACGAATGAATAATGGCTTGGTTGATGCAAGCGA
TTTCGATGATGAACGCAATGGCTGGCCTGTTGAACAAGTTTGGAAAGAAATGCACAAGCTCCTGCCCTTT
TCACCCGATTCTGTAGTGACTCACGGGGACTTCAGCCTCGACAATTTGATCTTCGATGAAGGAAAGCTTA
TCGGCTGCATAGATGTTGGGCGCGTTGGGATAGCCGACAGATACCAGGACCTGGCCATATTGTGGAATTG
TCTCGGCGAGTTTTCCCCTAGCTTGCAAAAACGGCTCTTTCAGAAGTATGGCATAGATAACCCCGACATG
AATAAACTTCAATTCCATCTGATGCTTGACGAGTTCTTCGGAACTGCTGGAGCTGGAGCTGGGGCTGTAA
AGGGAGGAGGTGGATCTGGTGGAGGAGGTAGTGGAGGAGGTGGAAGTGGTGGGGGAGTAAAGATCATCAG
TCGAAAATCCCTGGGCACCCAAAATGTATACGATATTGGGGTCGAGAAAGATCACAATTTTCTCCTGAAG
AATGGTCTGGTTGCAAGCAATTGCTTCGGCACTCCGGGCTTCCTTACGCCTCCGGCGCCCGTCCCCAAGA
ATGGCTCAAGCTCCGATTCTTCCGTGGGCGAGAAACTGGGGGCTACGGTCGCCGACTCGGGAGTTGGCAG
GACGGAGGAATATCGGCGCCGCCGGCACACTATGGACAAGGACAGTCGTGGGGCGGCCGCCACCACCACC
CCCACGGAGCACCGATTCTTCCGCCGAAGCGTCATCTGCGACTCCAATGCCACCGCGTTGGAGCTGCCGG
GCCTCCCTCTCTCTATCCCGCAACCTAGTGTACCTGCAGTGGTGCCCCAGAGTGCTCCACCCGAACCTCA
CAGAGAGGAAACTTTGACCGCCACCGTTGCTTCCCAGGTGTCTCAGCAACCCTCGGCTGCTGCCTCCCCT
GGGGAACAAGCCGTTGTAGGCTCGGCCACCACGACCGTCCCCAGCAGTACCAGCAAAGACCGCCCGGTGT
CCCAGCCCAGCCTCGTGGGGAGCAAAGAGGAGCCACCGCCGTCCAGAAGTGGAAGTGGCAGTGGTGGCGC
CAGCGCCAAAGAGGCGCAGGAGGATAGGAGCCAGCAACAGGATGATATCGAAGAGCTGGAGACCAAGGCA
GTGGGAATGTCCAATGACGGTCGCTTTCTCAAATTTGACATCGAAATCGGCAGAGGCTCCTTTAAGACAG
TCTACAAAGGTCTGGACACCGAAACCACTGTGGAAGTCGCCTGGTGTGAATTGCAGGTAATGCCCCACCC
CCTTTTTTCTTATTCGGTCGTTTGGATCCCAAATTTGGCTCTGTTAAGCCAGTTTGTCGAGTTCACTCTT
TACTTGTAATTCTCTGACTCTGAGAGGGCGGGAAGACTAGTGTCCAAAGAGGTTGAAATTGGGAGATTGT
GGAGCTTGTAGTTAGTTAGGTGTTTGGAAAAGATAGGAACTATTGGTGTCAAGAAGGATTGTTATCAGCC
AGGGGTAAAAAGAGTCATTTAAGTACAAACTTGTGTGTTTAATGTCAGCCTGCACTTGCAGGCATGTCAA
ACCAGCTTTTGTTCCCTTTAGTGAGGGTTAATTGCGCGCTTGGCGTAATCATGGTCATAGCTGTTTCCTG
TGTGAAATTGTTATCCGCTCACAATTCCACACAACATACGAGCCGGAAGCATAAAGTGTAAAGCCTGGGG
TGCCTAATGAGTGAGCTAACTCACATTAATTGCGTTGCGCTCACTGCCCGCTTTCCAGTCGGGAAACCTG
TCGTGCCAGCTGCATTAATGAATCGGCCAACGCGCGGGGAGAGGCGGTTTGCGTATTGGGCCGCTTCCTC
GCTCACTGACTCGCTGCGCTCGGTCGTTCGGCTGCGGCGAGCGGTATCAGCTCACTCAAAGGCGGTAATA
CGGTTATCCACAGAATCAGGGGATAACGCAGGAAAGAACATGTGAGCAAAAGGCCAGCAAAAGGCCAGGA
ACCGTAAAAAGGCCGCGTTGCTGGCGTTTTTCCATAGGCTCCGCCCCCCTGACGAGCATCACAAAAATCG
ACGCTCAAGTCAGAGGTGGCGAAACCCGACAGGACTATAAAGATACCAGGCGTTTCCCCCTGGAAGCTCC
CTCGTGCGCTCTCCTGTTCCGACCCTGCCGCTTACCGGATACCTGTCCGCCTTTCTCCCTTCGGGAAGCG
TGGCGCTTTCTCATAGCTCACGCTGTAGGTATCTCAGTTCGGTGTAGGTCGTTCGCTCCAAGCTGGGCTG
TGTGCACGAACCCCCCGTTCAGCCCGACCGCTGCGCCTTATCCGGTAACTATCGTCTTGAGTCCAACCCG
GTAAGACACGACTTATCGCCACTGGCAGCAGCCACTGGTAACAGGATTAGCAGAGCGAGGTATGTAGGCG
GTGCTACAGAGTTCTTGAAGTGGTGGCCTAACTACGGCTACACTAGAAGAACAGTATTTGGTATCTGCGC
TCTGCTGAAGCCAGTTACCTTCGGAAAAAGAGTTGGTAGCTCTTGATCCGGCAAACAAACCACCGCTGGT
AGCGGTGGTTTTTTTGTTTGCAAGCAGCAGATTACGCGCAGAAAAAAAGGATCTCAAGAAGATCCTTTGA
TCTTTTCTACGGGGTCTGACGCTCAGTGGAACGAAAACTCACGTTAAGGGATTTTGGTCATGAGATTATC
AAAAAGGATCTTCACCTAGATCCTTTTAAATTAAAAATGAAGTTTTAAATCAATCTAAAGTATATATGAG
TAAACTTGGTCTGACAGTTACCAATGCTTAATCAGTGAGGCACCTATCTCAGCGATCTGTCTATTTCGTT
CATCCATAGTTGCCTGACTCCCCGTCGTGTAGATAACTACGATACGGGAGGGCTTACCATCTGGCCCCAG
TGCTGCAATGATACCGCGGCTGCCACGCTCACCGGCTCCAGATTTATCAGCAATAAACCAGCCAGCCGGA
AGGGCCGAGCGCAGAAGTGGTCCTGCAACTTTATCCGCCTCCATCCAGTCTATTAATTGTTGCCGGGAAG
CTAGAGTAAGTAGTTCGCCAGTTAATAGTTTGCGCAACGTTGTTGCCATTGCTACAGGCATCGTGGTGTC
ACGCTCGTCGTTTGGTATGGCTTCATTCAGCTCCGGTTCCCAACGATCAAGGCGAGTTACATGATCCCCC
ATGTTGTGCAAAAAAGCGGTTAGCTCCTTCGGTCCTCCGATCGTTGTCAGAAGTAAGTTGGCCGCAGTGT
TATCACTCATGGTTATGGCAGCACTGCATAATTCTCTTACTGTCATGCCATCCGTAAGATGCTTTTCTGT
GACTGGTGAGTACTCAACCAAGTCATTCTGAGAATAGTGTATGCGGCGACCGAGTTGCTCTTGCCCGGCG
TCAATACGGGATAATACCGCGCCACATAGCAGAACTTTAAAAGTGCTCATCATTGGAAAACGTTCTTCGG
GGCGAAAACTCTCAAGGATCTTACCGCTGTTGAGATCCAGTTCGATGTAACCCACTCGTGCACCCAACTG
ATCTTCAGCATCTTTTACTTTCACCAGCGTTTCTGGGTGAGCAAAAACAGGAAGGCAAAATGCCGCAAAA
AAGGGAATAAGGGCGACACGGAAATGTTGAATACTCATACTCTTCCTTTTCAATATTATTGAAGCATTTA
TCAGGGTTATTGTCTCATGAGCGGATACATATTTGAATGTATTTAGAAAAATAAACAAATAGGGATTCCG
CGCACATTTCCCCGAAAAGTGCCAC
Features (pLannotate 1.2.2; 113 found; start..end, strand, type, name):
     30..458     -  rep_origin     f1 ori (sequence partly withheld): f1 bacteriophage origin of replication; arrow indicates direction of (+) strand synthesis
    463..618     -  CDS            lacZα (fragment): LacZα fragment of β-galactosidase; lacZ fragment
    626..644     +  promoter       T7 promoter: promoter for bacteriophage T7 RNA polymerase
   2462..2487    -  promoter       PLtetO-1 promoter (fragment): modified phage lambda PL promoter with tet operator sites (Lutz and Bujard, 1997)
   2498..2516    -  promoter       PLtetO-1 promoter (fragment): modified phage lambda PL promoter with tet operator sites (Lutz and Bujard, 1997)
   2526..2545    -  promoter       tight TRE promoter (fragment): Tet-responsive promoter PTight, consisting of seven tet operator sequences followed by the minimal CMV promoter
   2570..2590    -  promoter       PLtetO-1 promoter (fragment): modified phage lambda PL promoter with tet operator sites (Lutz and Bujard, 1997)
   2601..2619    -  promoter       PLtetO-1 promoter (fragment): modified phage lambda PL promoter with tet operator sites (Lutz and Bujard, 1997)
   2630..2649    -  promoter       PLtetO-1 promoter (fragment): modified phage lambda PL promoter with tet operator sites (Lutz and Bujard, 1997)
   2675..2694    -  promoter       PLtetO-1 promoter (fragment): modified phage lambda PL promoter with tet operator sites (Lutz and Bujard, 1997)
   2704..2723    -  promoter       PLtetO-1 promoter (fragment): modified phage lambda PL promoter with tet operator sites (Lutz and Bujard, 1997)
   2733..2751    -  promoter       PLtetO-1 promoter (fragment): modified phage lambda PL promoter with tet operator sites (Lutz and Bujard, 1997)
   2778..2796    -  promoter       PLtetO-1 promoter (fragment): modified phage lambda PL promoter with tet operator sites (Lutz and Bujard, 1997)
   2806..2825    -  promoter       tight TRE promoter (fragment): Tet-responsive promoter PTight, consisting of seven tet operator sequences followed by the minimal CMV promoter
   2835..2855    -  promoter       PLtetO-1 promoter (fragment): modified phage lambda PL promoter with tet operator sites (Lutz and Bujard, 1997)
   2881..2900    -  promoter       PLtetO-1 promoter (fragment): modified phage lambda PL promoter with tet operator sites (Lutz and Bujard, 1997)
   2910..2929    -  promoter       PLtetO-1 promoter (fragment): modified phage lambda PL promoter with tet operator sites (Lutz and Bujard, 1997)
   2938..2957    -  promoter       tight TRE promoter (fragment): Tet-responsive promoter PTight, consisting of seven tet operator sequences followed by the minimal CMV promoter
   2983..3002    -  promoter       PLtetO-1 promoter (fragment): modified phage lambda PL promoter with tet operator sites (Lutz and Bujard, 1997)
   3012..3031    -  promoter       PLtetO-1 promoter (fragment): modified phage lambda PL promoter with tet operator sites (Lutz and Bujard, 1997)
   3041..3060    -  promoter       tight TRE promoter (fragment): Tet-responsive promoter PTight, consisting of seven tet operator sequences followed by the minimal CMV promoter
   3086..3105    -  promoter       PLtetO-1 promoter (fragment): modified phage lambda PL promoter with tet operator sites (Lutz and Bujard, 1997)
   3115..3134    -  promoter       PLtetO-1 promoter (fragment): modified phage lambda PL promoter with tet operator sites (Lutz and Bujard, 1997)
   3144..3164    -  promoter       PLtetO-1 promoter (fragment): modified phage lambda PL promoter with tet operator sites (Lutz and Bujard, 1997)
   3189..3208    -  promoter       PLtetO-1 promoter (fragment): modified phage lambda PL promoter with tet operator sites (Lutz and Bujard, 1997)
   3217..3237    -  protein_bind   tetracycline response element (fragment): contains seven copies of the tetracycline operator tetO tetracycline repressor TetR
   3248..3266    -  promoter       PLtetO-1 promoter (fragment): modified phage lambda PL promoter with tet operator sites (Lutz and Bujard, 1997)
   3291..3311    -  promoter       PLtetO-1 promoter (fragment): modified phage lambda PL promoter with tet operator sites (Lutz and Bujard, 1997)
   3322..3341    -  promoter       PLtetO-1 promoter (fragment): modified phage lambda PL promoter with tet operator sites (Lutz and Bujard, 1997)
   3350..3369    -  promoter       tight TRE promoter (fragment): Tet-responsive promoter PTight, consisting of seven tet operator sequences followed by the minimal CMV promoter
   3392..3414    -  promoter       PLtetO-1 promoter (fragment): modified phage lambda PL promoter with tet operator sites (Lutz and Bujard, 1997)
   3423..3443    -  promoter       PLtetO-1 promoter (fragment): modified phage lambda PL promoter with tet operator sites (Lutz and Bujard, 1997)
   3454..3475    -  promoter       H1-2O2 promoter (fragment): doxycycline-inducible variant of the human H1 RNA promoter (Henriksen et al., 2007)
   3499..3518    -  promoter       PLtetO-1 promoter (fragment): modified phage lambda PL promoter with tet operator sites (Lutz and Bujard, 1997)
   3528..3547    -  promoter       PLtetO-1 promoter (fragment): modified phage lambda PL promoter with tet operator sites (Lutz and Bujard, 1997)
   3557..3575    -  promoter       PLtetO-1 promoter (fragment): modified phage lambda PL promoter with tet operator sites (Lutz and Bujard, 1997)
   3602..3620    -  promoter       PLtetO-1 promoter (fragment): modified phage lambda PL promoter with tet operator sites (Lutz and Bujard, 1997)
   3630..3649    -  promoter       tight TRE promoter (fragment): Tet-responsive promoter PTight, consisting of seven tet operator sequences followed by the minimal CMV promoter
   3659..3678    -  promoter       tight TRE promoter (fragment): Tet-responsive promoter PTight, consisting of seven tet operator sequences followed by the minimal CMV promoter
   3703..3723    -  promoter       PLtetO-1 promoter (fragment): modified phage lambda PL promoter with tet operator sites (Lutz and Bujard, 1997)
   3734..3753    -  promoter       H1-2O2 promoter (fragment): doxycycline-inducible variant of the human H1 RNA promoter (Henriksen et al., 2007)
   3763..3781    -  protein_bind   tet operator: tetO; bacterial operator O2 for the tetR and tetA genes tetracycline repressor TetR
   3806..3826    -  promoter       PLtetO-1 promoter (fragment): modified phage lambda PL promoter with tet operator sites (Lutz and Bujard, 1997)
   3837..3856    -  promoter       PLtetO-1 promoter (fragment): modified phage lambda PL promoter with tet operator sites (Lutz and Bujard, 1997)
   3864..3884    -  promoter       PLtetO-1 promoter (fragment): modified phage lambda PL promoter with tet operator sites (Lutz and Bujard, 1997)
   3911..3930    -  promoter       PLtetO-1 promoter (fragment): modified phage lambda PL promoter with tet operator sites (Lutz and Bujard, 1997)
   3940..3958    -  protein_bind   tet operator: tetO; bacterial operator O2 for the tetR and tetA genes tetracycline repressor TetR
   3969..3988    -  promoter       PLtetO-1 promoter (fragment): modified phage lambda PL promoter with tet operator sites (Lutz and Bujard, 1997)
   4014..4035    -  promoter       H1-2O2 promoter (fragment): doxycycline-inducible variant of the human H1 RNA promoter (Henriksen et al., 2007)
   4042..4061    -  promoter       tight TRE promoter (fragment): Tet-responsive promoter PTight, consisting of seven tet operator sequences followed by the minimal CMV promoter
   4072..4091    -  promoter       PLtetO-1 promoter (fragment): modified phage lambda PL promoter with tet operator sites (Lutz and Bujard, 1997)
   4117..4135    -  promoter       PLtetO-1 promoter (fragment): modified phage lambda PL promoter with tet operator sites (Lutz and Bujard, 1997)
   4146..4165    -  promoter       PLtetO-1 promoter (fragment): modified phage lambda PL promoter with tet operator sites (Lutz and Bujard, 1997)
   4175..4193    -  promoter       PLtetO-1 promoter (fragment): modified phage lambda PL promoter with tet operator sites (Lutz and Bujard, 1997)
   4219..4238    -  promoter       tight TRE promoter (fragment): Tet-responsive promoter PTight, consisting of seven tet operator sequences followed by the minimal CMV promoter
   4249..4267    -  protein_bind   tet operator: tetO; bacterial operator O2 for the tetR and tetA genes tetracycline repressor TetR
   4278..4296    -  protein_bind   tet operator: tetO; bacterial operator O2 for the tetR and tetA genes tetracycline repressor TetR
   4321..4341    -  protein_bind   tetracycline response element (fragment): contains seven copies of the tetracycline operator tetO tetracycline repressor TetR
   4352..4371    -  promoter       PLtetO-1 promoter (fragment): modified phage lambda PL promoter with tet operator sites (Lutz and Bujard, 1997)
   4381..4399    -  promoter       PLtetO-1 promoter (fragment): modified phage lambda PL promoter with tet operator sites (Lutz and Bujard, 1997)
   4426..4444    -  protein_bind   tet operator: tetO; bacterial operator O2 for the tetR and tetA genes tetracycline repressor TetR
   4453..4473    -  protein_bind   tetracycline response element (fragment): contains seven copies of the tetracycline operator tetO tetracycline repressor TetR
   4483..4503    -  promoter       PLtetO-1 promoter (fragment): modified phage lambda PL promoter with tet operator sites (Lutz and Bujard, 1997)
   4527..4548    -  promoter       PLtetO-1 promoter (fragment): modified phage lambda PL promoter with tet operator sites (Lutz and Bujard, 1997)
   4558..4577    -  promoter       PLtetO-1 promoter (fragment): modified phage lambda PL promoter with tet operator sites (Lutz and Bujard, 1997)
   4587..4611    -  promoter       H1-2O2 promoter (fragment): doxycycline-inducible variant of the human H1 RNA promoter (Henriksen et al., 2007)
   4630..4650    -  promoter       PLtetO-1 promoter (fragment): modified phage lambda PL promoter with tet operator sites (Lutz and Bujard, 1997)
   4659..4680    -  promoter       PLtetO-1 promoter (fragment): modified phage lambda PL promoter with tet operator sites (Lutz and Bujard, 1997)
   4690..4713    -  promoter       H1-2O2 promoter (fragment): doxycycline-inducible variant of the human H1 RNA promoter (Henriksen et al., 2007)
   4733..4753    -  promoter       PLtetO-1 promoter (fragment): modified phage lambda PL promoter with tet operator sites (Lutz and Bujard, 1997)
   4762..4782    -  protein_bind   tetracycline response element (fragment): contains seven copies of the tetracycline operator tetO tetracycline repressor TetR
   4793..4811    -  promoter       PLtetO-1 promoter (fragment): modified phage lambda PL promoter with tet operator sites (Lutz and Bujard, 1997)
   4835..4856    -  promoter       PLtetO-1 promoter (fragment): modified phage lambda PL promoter with tet operator sites (Lutz and Bujard, 1997)
   4867..4885    -  promoter       PLtetO-1 promoter (fragment): modified phage lambda PL promoter with tet operator sites (Lutz and Bujard, 1997)
   4895..4914    -  promoter       tight TRE promoter (fragment): Tet-responsive promoter PTight, consisting of seven tet operator sequences followed by the minimal CMV promoter
   4934..4959    -  promoter       PLtetO-1 promoter (fragment): modified phage lambda PL promoter with tet operator sites (Lutz and Bujard, 1997)
   4970..4988    -  promoter       PLtetO-1 promoter (fragment): modified phage lambda PL promoter with tet operator sites (Lutz and Bujard, 1997)
   4998..5017    -  promoter       tight TRE promoter (fragment): Tet-responsive promoter PTight, consisting of seven tet operator sequences followed by the minimal CMV promoter
   5044..5062    -  protein_bind   tet operator: tetO; bacterial operator O2 for the tetR and tetA genes tetracycline repressor TetR
   5065..5091    -  promoter       tight TRE promoter (fragment): Tet-responsive promoter PTight, consisting of seven tet operator sequences followed by the minimal CMV promoter
   5102..5121    -  promoter       PLtetO-1 promoter (fragment): modified phage lambda PL promoter with tet operator sites (Lutz and Bujard, 1997)
   5145..5165    -  promoter       PLtetO-1 promoter (fragment): modified phage lambda PL promoter with tet operator sites (Lutz and Bujard, 1997)
   5174..5194    -  promoter       PLtetO-1 promoter (fragment): modified phage lambda PL promoter with tet operator sites (Lutz and Bujard, 1997)
   5205..5224    -  promoter       PLtetO-1 promoter (fragment): modified phage lambda PL promoter with tet operator sites (Lutz and Bujard, 1997)
   5249..5268    -  promoter       tight TRE promoter (fragment): Tet-responsive promoter PTight, consisting of seven tet operator sequences followed by the minimal CMV promoter
   5278..5297    -  promoter       tight TRE promoter (fragment): Tet-responsive promoter PTight, consisting of seven tet operator sequences followed by the minimal CMV promoter
   5308..5327    -  promoter       PLtetO-1 promoter (fragment): modified phage lambda PL promoter with tet operator sites (Lutz and Bujard, 1997)
   5353..5377    -  promoter       H1-2O2 promoter (fragment): doxycycline-inducible variant of the human H1 RNA promoter (Henriksen et al., 2007)
   5381..5400    -  promoter       tight TRE promoter (fragment): Tet-responsive promoter PTight, consisting of seven tet operator sequences followed by the minimal CMV promoter
   5411..5429    -  promoter       PLtetO-1 promoter (fragment): modified phage lambda PL promoter with tet operator sites (Lutz and Bujard, 1997)
   5455..5474    -  promoter       PLtetO-1 promoter (fragment): modified phage lambda PL promoter with tet operator sites (Lutz and Bujard, 1997)
   5484..5504    -  promoter       PLtetO-1 promoter (fragment): modified phage lambda PL promoter with tet operator sites (Lutz and Bujard, 1997)
   5514..5533    -  promoter       PLtetO-1 promoter (fragment): modified phage lambda PL promoter with tet operator sites (Lutz and Bujard, 1997)
   5559..5578    -  promoter       PLtetO-1 promoter (fragment): modified phage lambda PL promoter with tet operator sites (Lutz and Bujard, 1997)
   5588..5606    -  promoter       PLtetO-1 promoter (fragment): modified phage lambda PL promoter with tet operator sites (Lutz and Bujard, 1997)
   5617..5643    -  promoter       TPGI promoter (fragment): S. cerevisiae GAL1 promoter modified to contain two copies of the tet operator (Ellis et al., 2009)
   5661..5680    -  promoter       PLtetO-1 promoter (fragment): modified phage lambda PL promoter with tet operator sites (Lutz and Bujard, 1997)
   5691..5710    -  promoter       PLtetO-1 promoter (fragment): modified phage lambda PL promoter with tet operator sites (Lutz and Bujard, 1997)
   5719..5738    -  promoter       PLtetO-1 promoter (fragment): modified phage lambda PL promoter with tet operator sites (Lutz and Bujard, 1997)
   5805..5830    +  misc_feature   SA: splice acceptor site
   5833..6114    +  CDS            dnaE-N (fragment): DPO3A_SYNY3 - Experimental evidence at protein level: Swiss-Prot protein existence level 1. DNA polymerase III is a complex, multichain enzyme responsible for most of the replicative synthesis in bacteria. This DNA polymerase also exhibits 3' to 5' exonuclease activity. The alpha chain is the DNA polymerase (By similarity). From Synechocystis sp. (strain PCC 6803 / Kazusa).
   6196..6220    +  CDS            3xFLAG (fragment): three tandem FLAG® epitope tags
   6273..6297    +  CDS            3xFLAG (fragment): three tandem FLAG® epitope tags, followed by an enterokinase cleavage site
   6298..7077    +  CDS            aphA1: KKA1_ECOLX - Also known as nptI. Protein inferred from homology: Swiss-Prot protein existence level 3. Resistance to kanamycin and structurally-related aminoglycosides, including amikacin. From Escherichia coli.
   7276..8004    +  CDS            Wnk1 (fragment): WNK1_RAT - Also known as Hsn2 From Rattus norvegicus (Rat).
   8313..8331    -  promoter       T3 promoter: promoter for bacteriophage T3 RNA polymerase
   8376..8392    -  protein_bind   lac operator: The lac repressor binds to the lac operator to inhibit transcription in E. coli. This inhibition can be relieved by adding lactose or isopropyl-β-D-thiogalactopyranoside (IPTG). lac repressor encoded by lacI
   8400..8430    -  promoter       lac promoter: promoter for the E. coli lac operon
   8445..8466    -  protein_bind   CAP binding site: CAP binding activates transcription in the presence of cAMP. E. coli catabolite activator protein
   8479..8569    -  CDS            lacI (fragment): lac repressor; lacI; The lac repressor binds to the lac operator to inhibit transcription in E. coli. This inhibition can be relieved by adding lactose or isopropyl-β-D-thiogalactopyranoside (IPTG).
   8747..9335    -  rep_origin     ori: high-copy-number ColE1/pMB1/pBR322/pUC origin of replication
   9506..10366   -  CDS            AmpR: β-lactamase; bla; confers resistance to ampicillin, carbenicillin, and related antibiotics
  10367..10470   -  promoter       AmpR promoter: bla
