[The description below was written by a language model from this plasmid's Addgene catalogue record and pLannotate feature annotations shown in this document.]
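Description:
pTV-Wnk1-5prime-1000-24MS96T-3F_NeoR is a roughly 10.5 kb mouse gene-targeting (donor) plasmid built on the pEB2 backbone, made to knock the STREAMING-tag into the Wnk1 locus by homology-directed insertion. The bacterial portion is a pBluescript-like arrangement. It has a high-copy ColE1/pUC origin, an AmpR (β-lactamase) cassette with its own promoter for ampicillin selection, and an f1 origin. Remnants of lacZα and the lac promoter/operator, together with T7 and T3 promoters, flank the Gibson-assembled insert. Selection in mammalian cells is by G418, as recorded in the catalogue.

The annotated payload is dominated by a long array of tet operator sites spanning about 3.3 kb. The annotation tool labels these individually as fragments of various tetO-containing promoters, but together they represent a TetR-binding repeat rather than functional promoters. The "96T" in the name plausibly refers to this array. The "24MS" element, presumably MS2 stem-loop repeats for labelling nascent RNA, is not annotated and may lie in the unannotated region upstream of the array. Downstream come a splice acceptor, a fragment matching the Synechocystis DnaE N-terminal region (a sequence known as a split-intein half), and 3xFLAG fragments ("3F"). These run directly into an aminoglycoside phosphotransferase coding sequence with no annotated promoter, which suggests the marker depends on expression from the targeted locus. A Wnk1 coding fragment follows and is consistent with the 3′ homology arm. The 5′ arm is not annotated, though the name suggests arms of about 1000 bp targeting the 5′ end of the gene. According to the record, the plasmid is used to generate Wnk1 STREAMING-tag knock-in cells, a system for imaging a gene locus and its transcriptional activity together.
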