Addgene plasmid #174886: pTV-Wnk1-5prime-1000-24MS96T-3F_NeoR
Purpose: Targeting vector for generating Wnk1 STREAMING-tag KI cell
Depositing lab: Hiroshi Ochiai. Depositing organization: Hiroshima University. Publication: STREAMING-tag system reveals spatiotemporal relationships between transcriptional regulatory factors and transcriptional activity. Ohishi H, Shimada S, Uchino S, Li J, Sato Y, Shintani M, Owada H, Ohkawa Y, Pertsinidis A, Yamamoto T, Kimura H, Ochiai H. Nat Commun. 2022 Dec 20;13(1):7672. doi: 10.1038/s41467-022-35286-2. PubMed 36539402.
Backbone
  Vector backbone: pEB2
  Total vector size (bp): 10494
  Vector type: Mouse Targeting
  Selectable markers: Neomycin (select with G418)
Growth in bacteria
  Bacterial resistance: Ampicillin, 100 μg/mL
  Growth temperature: 37°C
  Growth strain: DH5alpha
  Copy number: High Copy
Gene/Insert
  Gene/Insert name: STREAMING-tag with homology arms for Wnk1
  Species: Synthetic
  Cloning method: Gibson Cloning
  Sequencing primers: 5′ M13-fwr; 3′ M13-rev
Terms and licenses: Academic/Nonprofit Terms; Industry Terms: Not Available to Industry
How to cite: pTV-Wnk1-5prime-1000-24MS96T-3F_NeoR was a gift from Hiroshi Ochiai (Addgene plasmid # 174886 ; http://n2t.net/addgene:174886 ; RRID:Addgene_174886)
